Addgene plasmid #169073: mScarlet-Rab9aS21N
Purpose: Express human dominant negative form of Rab9a(S21N) in mammalian cells
Depositing lab: Gia Voeltz. Publication: Reticulon-3 Promotes Endosome Maturation at ER Membrane Contact Sites. Wu H, Voeltz GK. Dev Cell. 2021 Jan 11;56(1):52-66.e7. doi: 10.1016/j.devcel.2020.12.014. PubMed 33434526.
Backbone
  Vector backbone: mScarlet-C1
  Backbone size w/o insert (bp): 4710
  Total vector size (bp): 5277
  Vector type: Mammalian Expression
  Selectable markers: Neomycin (select with G418)
Growth in bacteria
  Bacterial resistance: Kanamycin, 50 μg/mL
  Growth temperature: 37°C
  Growth strain: DH5alpha
  Copy number: High Copy
Gene/Insert
  Gene/Insert name: Rab9a
  Species: H. sapiens (human)
  Insert size (bp): 610
  GenBank ID: NM_004251.5
  Entrez Gene: RAB9A (a.k.a. RAB9)
  Promoter: CMV
  Tag / fusion protein: mScarlet (N terminal on backbone)
  Cloning method: Ligation Independent Cloning
  Sequencing primers: 5′ CGCAAATGGGCGGTAGGCGTG; 3′ CAAATGTGGTATGGCTGATT
Terms and licenses: Academic/Nonprofit Terms; Industry Terms: Not Available to Industry
How to cite: mScarlet-Rab9aS21N was a gift from Gia Voeltz (Addgene plasmid # 169073 ; http://n2t.net/addgene:169073 ; RRID:Addgene_169073)
