[The description below was written by a language model from this plasmid's Addgene catalogue record and pLannotate feature annotations shown in this document.]
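Description:
mScarlet-Rab9aS21N is a mammalian expression plasmid of about 5.3 kb built on the mScarlet-C1 backbone, a C1-style fusion vector in which the red fluorescent protein mScarlet sits upstream of the cloning site. It replicates in E. coli at high copy from a ColE1/pUC-type origin and also carries an f1 phage origin. A single NeoR/KanR (Tn5 aminoglycoside phosphotransferase) gene serves both hosts. The bacterial AmpR (bla) promoter drives it for kanamycin selection in E. coli, and the adjacent SV40 enhancer/early promoter drives it for G418 selection in mammalian cells, with an HSV TK polyadenylation signal downstream. The short annotated fragments of RSF ori, ble, bGH poly(A) and SV40 large T antigen appear to be partial-match remnants of the backbone rather than functional parts.

The payload is the human RAB9A coding sequence, inserted by ligation-independent cloning and fused in frame to the C-terminal end of mScarlet through a short stretch of residual multiple cloning site. Rab9a therefore carries an N-terminal red fluorescent tag. Expression is driven by the CMV immediate-early enhancer and promoter and terminated by the SV40 poly(A) signal. Rab9a is a small GTPase involved in transport between endosomes and the trans-Golgi network. The record describes the S21N substitution as a dominant negative form, and mutations of this class in Rab proteins generally favour the inactive, GDP-bound state.

The construct is intended for expressing dominant negative Rab9a in mammalian cells, so that Rab9a-dependent trafficking can be perturbed while expressing cells and the mutant protein's localisation are followed by red fluorescence. The associated work concerns endosome maturation at ER membrane contact sites.
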