Features (pLannotate 1.2.2; 16 found; start..end, strand, type, name):
      1..30      +  rep_origin     RSF ori (fragment): Plasmids containing the RSF 1030 origin of replication can be propagated in E. coli cells that contain additional plasmids with compatible origins.
     98..401     +  enhancer       CMV enhancer: human cytomegalovirus immediate early enhancer
    402..605     +  promoter       CMV promoter: human cytomegalovirus (CMV) immediate early promoter
    650..1345    +  CDS            mScarlet: mScarlet is a basic (constitutively fluorescent) red fluorescent protein published in 2016, derived from synthetic construct. It has moderate acid sensitivity.
   1346..1366    +  misc_feature   MCS (fragment): multiple cloning site
   1367..1969    +  CDS            RAB9A: RAB9A_HUMAN - Also known as RAB9. Experimental evidence at protein level: Swiss-Prot protein existence level 1. Involved in the transport of proteins between the endosomes and the trans Golgi network. Involved in the recruitment of SGSM2 to melanosomes and is required for the proper trafficking of melanogenic enzymes TYR, TYRP1 and DCT/TYRP2 to melanosomes in melanocytes. From Homo sapiens (Human).
   1995..2079    +  CDS            large T antigen (fragment): large T antigen from SV40 (simian virus 40)
   2102..2223    +  polyA_signal   SV40 poly(A) signal: SV40 polyadenylation signal
   2257..2685    -  rep_origin     f1 ori (sequence partly withheld): f1 bacteriophage origin of replication; arrow indicates direction of (+) strand synthesis
   2712..2816    +  promoter       AmpR promoter: bla
   2818..3175    +  promoter       SV40 promoter: SV40 enhancer and early promoter
   3210..4004    +  CDS            NeoR/KanR: aminoglycoside phosphotransferase from Tn5; aph(3')-II (or nptII); confers resistance to neomycin, kanamycin, and G418 (Geneticin®)
   4025..4177    +  CDS            ble (fragment): BLE_KLEPN - Experimental evidence at protein level: Swiss-Prot protein existence level 1. Binding protein with a strong affinity to the bleomycin family of antibiotics. Binds to CL990; an antimitotic-antibiotic compound. From Klebsiella pneumoniae.
   4236..4283    +  polyA_signal   HSV TK poly(A) signal: herpes simplex virus thymidine kinase polyadenylation signal (Cole and Stacy, 1985)
   4374..4390    -  polyA_signal   bGH poly(A) signal (fragment): bovine growth hormone polyadenylation signal
   4612..5200    +  rep_origin     ori: high-copy-number ColE1/pMB1/pBR322/pUC origin of replication
>Addgene plasmid #169073 | mScarlet-Rab9aS21N | addgene full sequence | sequence record 338309 | Addgene NGS Result
CCCTGATTCTGTGGATAACCGTATTACCGCCATGCATTAGTTATTAATAGTAATCAATTACGGGGTCATT
AGTTCATAGCCCATATATGGAGTTCCGCGTTACATAACTTACGGTAAATGGCCCGCCTGGCTGACCGCCC
AACGACCCCCGCCCATTGACGTCAATAATGACGTATGTTCCCATAGTAACGCCAATAGGGACTTTCCATT
GACGTCAATGGGTGGAGTATTTACGGTAAACTGCCCACTTGGCAGTACATCAAGTGTATCATATGCCAAG
TACGCCCCCTATTGACGTCAATGACGGTAAATGGCCCGCCTGGCATTATGCCCAGTACATGACCTTATGG
GACTTTCCTACTTGGCAGTACATCTACGTATTAGTCATCGCTATTACCATGGTGATGCGGTTTTGGCAGT
ACATCAATGGGCGTGGATAGCGGTTTGACTCACGGGGATTTCCAAGTCTCCACCCCATTGACGTCAATGG
GAGTTTGTTTTGGCACCAAAATCAACGGGACTTTCCAAAATGTCGTAACAACTCCGCCCCATTGACGCAA
ATGGGCGGTAGGCGTGTACGGTGGGAGGTCTATATAAGCAGAGCTGGTTTAGTGAACCGTCAGATCCGCT
AGCGCTACCGGTCGCCACCATGGTGAGCAAGGGCGAGGCAGTGATCAAGGAGTTCATGCGGTTCAAGGTG
CACATGGAGGGCTCCATGAACGGCCACGAGTTCGAGATCGAGGGCGAGGGCGAGGGCCGCCCCTACGAGG
GCACCCAGACCGCCAAGCTGAAGGTGACCAAGGGTGGCCCCCTGCCCTTCTCCTGGGACATCCTGTCCCC
TCAGTTCATGTACGGCTCCAGGGCCTTCACCAAGCACCCCGCCGACATCCCCGACTACTATAAGCAGTCC
TTCCCCGAGGGCTTCAAGTGGGAGCGCGTGATGAACTTCGAGGACGGCGGCGCCGTGACCGTGACCCAGG
ACACCTCCCTGGAGGACGGCACCCTGATCTACAAGGTGAAGCTCCGCGGCACCAACTTCCCTCCTGACGG
CCCCGTAATGCAGAAGAAGACAATGGGCTGGGAAGCGTCCACCGAGCGGTTGTACCCCGAGGACGGCGTG
CTGAAGGGCGACATTAAGATGGCCCTGCGCCTGAAGGACGGCGGCCGCTACCTGGCGGACTTCAAGACCA
CCTACAAGGCCAAGAAGCCCGTGCAGATGCCCGGCGCCTACAACGTCGACCGCAAGTTGGACATCACCTC
CCACAACGAGGACTACACCGTGGTGGAACAGTACGAACGCTCCGAGGGCCGCCACTCCACCGGCGGCATG
GACGAGCTGTACAAGTCCGGACTCAGATCTCGAGCTATGGCAGGAAAATCATCACTTTTTAAAGTAATTC
TCCTTGGAGATGGTGGAGTTGGGAAGAATTCACTTATGAACAGATATGTAACTAATAAGTTTGATACCCA
GCTCTTCCATACAATAGGTGTGGAATTTTTAAATAAAGATTTGGAAGTGGATGGACATTTTGTTACCATG
CAGATTTGGGACACGGCAGGTCAGGAGCGATTCCGAAGCCTGAGGACACCATTTTACAGAGGTTCTGACT
GCTGCCTGCTTACTTTTAGTGTCGATGATTCACAAAGCTTCCAGAACTTAAGTAACTGGAAGAAAGAATT
CATATATTATGCAGATGTGAAAGAGCCTGAGAGCTTTCCTTTTGTGATTCTGGGTAACAAGATTGACATA
AGCGAACGGCAGGTGTCTACAGAAGAAGCCCAAGCTTGGTGCAGGGACAACGGCGACTATCCTTATTTTG
AAACAAGTGCAAAAGATGCCACAAATGTGGCAGCAGCCTTTGAGGAAGCGGTTCGAAGAGTTCTTGCTAC
CGAGGATAGGTCAGATCATTTGATTCAGACAGACACAGTCAATCTTCACCGAAAGCCCAAGCCTAGCTCA
TCTTGCTGTTGAGGATCCACCGGATCTAGATAACTGATCATAATCAGCCATACCACATTTGTAGAGGTTT
TACTTGCTTTAAAAAACCTCCCACACCTCCCCCTGAACCTGAAACATAAAATGAATGCAATTGTTGTTGT
TAACTTGTTTATTGCAGCTTATAATGGTTACAAATAAAGCAATAGCATCACAAATTTCACAAATAAAGCA
TTTTTTTCACTGCATTCTAGTTGTGGTTTGTCCAAACTCATCAATGTATCTTAAGGCGTAAATTATAAGC
GTTAATATTTTGTTAAAATTCGCGTTAAATTTTTGTTAAATCAGCTCATTTTTTAACCAATAGGCCGAAA
TCGGCAAAATCCCTTATAAATCAAAAGAATAGACCGAGATAGGGT
[37 nt withheld, positions 2356-2392]
AAAGAACGTGGACTCCAACGTCAAAGG
[49 nt withheld, positions 2420-2468]
T
[91 nt withheld, positions 2470-2560]
G
[124 nt withheld, positions 2562-2685]
CAGGTGGCACTTTTCGGGGAAATGTGCGCGGAACCCCTATTTGTTTATTTTTCTAAATACATTCAAATAT
GTATCCGCTCATGAGACAATAACCCTGATAAATGCTTCAATAATATTGAAAAAGGAAGAGTCCTGAGGCG
GAAAGAACCAGCTGTGGAATGTGTGTCAGTTAGGGTGTGGAAAGTCCCCAGGCTCCCCAGCAGGCAGAAG
TATGCAAAGCATGCATCTCAATTAGTCAGCAACCAGGTGTGGAAAGTCCCCAGGCTCCCCAGCAGGCAGA
AGTATGCAAAGCATGCATCTCAATTAGTCAGCAACCATAGTCCCGCCCCTAACTCCGCCCATCCCGCCCC
TAACTCCGCCCAGTTCCGCCCATTCTCCGCCCCATGGCTGACTAATTTTTTTTATTTATGCAGAGGCCGA
GGCCGCCTCGGCCTCTGAGCTATTCCAGAAGTAGTGAGGAGGCTTTTTTGGAGGCCTAGGCTTTTGCAAA
GATCGATCAAGAGACAGGATGAGGATCGTTTCGCATGATTGAACAAGATGGATTGCACGCAGGTTCTCCG
GCCGCTTGGGTGGAGAGGCTATTCGGCTATGACTGGGCACAACAGACAATCGGCTGCTCTGATGCCGCCG
TGTTCCGGCTGTCAGCGCAGGGGCGCCCGGTTCTTTTTGTCAAGACCGACCTGTCCGGTGCCCTGAATGA
ACTGCAAGACGAGGCAGCGCGGCTATCGTGGCTGGCCACGACGGGCGTTCCTTGCGCAGCTGTGCTCGAC
GTTGTCACTGAAGCGGGAAGGGACTGGCTGCTATTGGGCGAAGTGCCGGGGCAGGATCTCCTGTCATCTC
ACCTTGCTCCTGCCGAGAAAGTATCCATCATGGCTGATGCAATGCGGCGGCTGCATACGCTTGATCCGGC
TACCTGCCCATTCGACCACCAAGCGAAACATCGCATCGAGCGAGCACGTACTCGGATGGAAGCCGGTCTT
GTCGATCAGGATGATCTGGACGAAGAGCATCAGGGGCTCGCGCCAGCCGAACTGTTCGCCAGGCTCAAGG
CGAGCATGCCCGACGGCGAGGATCTCGTCGTGACCCATGGCGATGCCTGCTTGCCGAATATCATGGTGGA
AAATGGCCGCTTTTCTGGATTCATCGACTGTGGCCGGCTGGGTGTGGCGGACCGCTATCAGGACATAGCG
TTGGCTACCCGTGATATTGCTGAAGAGCTTGGCGGCGAATGGGCTGACCGCTTCCTCGTGCTTTACGGTA
TCGCCGCTCCCGATTCGCAGCGCATCGCCTTCTATCGCCTTCTTGACGAGTTCTTCTGAGCGGGACTCTG
GGGTTCGAAATGACCGACCAAGCGACGCCCAACCTGCCATCACGAGATTTCGATTCCACCGCCGCCTTCT
ATGAAAGGTTGGGCTTCGGAATCGTTTTCCGGGACGCCGGCTGGATGATCCTCCAGCGCGGGGATCTCAT
GCTGGAGTTCTTCGCCCACCCTAGGGGGAGGCTAACTGAAACACGGAAGGAGACAATACCGGAAGGAACC
CGCGCTATGACGGCAATAAAAAGACAGAATAAAACGCACGGTGTTGGGTCGTTTGTTCATAAACGCGGGG
TTCGGTCCCAGGGCTGGCACTCTGTCGATACCCCACCGAGACCCCATTGGGGCCAATACGCCCGCGTTTC
TTCCTTTTCCCCACCCCACCCCCCAAGTTCGGGTGAAGGCCCAGGGCTCGCAGCCAACGTCGGGGCGGCA
GGCCCTGCCATAGCCTCAGGTTACTCATATATACTTTAGATTGATTTAAAACTTCATTTTTAATTTAAAA
GGATCTAGGTGAAGATCCTTTTTGATAATCTCATGACCAAAATCCCTTAACGTGAGTTTTCGTTCCACTG
AGCGTCAGACCCCGTAGAAAAGATCAAAGGATCTTCTTGAGATCCTTTTTTTCTGCGCGTAATCTGCTGC
TTGCAAACAAAAAAACCACCGCTACCAGCGGTGGTTTGTTTGCCGGATCAAGAGCTACCAACTCTTTTTC
CGAAGGTAACTGGCTTCAGCAGAGCGCAGATACCAAATACTGTTCTTCTAGTGTAGCCGTAGTTAGGCCA
CCACTTCAAGAACTCTGTAGCACCGCCTACATACCTCGCTCTGCTAATCCTGTTACCAGTGGCTGCTGCC
AGTGGCGATAAGTCGTGTCTTACCGGGTTGGACTCAAGACGATAGTTACCGGATAAGGCGCAGCGGTCGG
GCTGAACGGGGGGTTCGTGCACACAGCCCAGCTTGGAGCGAACGACCTACACCGAACTGAGATACCTACA
GCGTGAGCTATGAGAAAGCGCCACGCTTCCCGAAGGGAGAAAGGCGGACAGGTATCCGGTAAGCGGCAGG
GTCGGAACAGGAGAGCGCACGAGGGAGCTTCCAGGGGGAAACGCCTGGTATCTTTATAGTCCTGTCGGGT
TTCGCCACCTCTGACTTGAGCGTCGATTTTTGTGATGCTCGTCAGGGGGGCGGAGCCTATGGAAAAACGC
CAGCAACGCGGCCTTTTTACGGTTCCTGGCCTTTTGCTGGCCTTTTGCTCACATGTTCTTTCCTGCGTTA
TC
